Addgene plasmid #60792: pIS1 EPAS1
Purpose: Luciferase reporter to measure miR-155 mediated differential repression. Contains EPAS1 3' UTR and wild-type miR-155 sites
Depositing lab: David Bartel. Depositing organization: Whitehead Institute for Biomedical Research. Publication: Global analyses of the effect of different cellular contexts on microRNA targeting. Nam JW, Rissland OS, Koppstein D, Abreu-Goodger C, Jan CH, Agarwal V, Yildirim MA, Rodriguez A, Bartel DP. Mol Cell. 2014 Mar 20;53(6):1031-43. doi: 10.1016/j.molcel.2014.02.013. Epub 2014 Mar 13. PubMed 24631284.
Backbone
  Vector backbone: pIS1
  Backbone manufacturer: Bartel lab (Addgene plasmid # 12179)
  Backbone size w/o insert (bp): 4085
  Vector type: Mammalian Expression, Luciferase
Growth in bacteria
  Bacterial resistance: Ampicillin, 100 μg/mL
  Growth temperature: 37°C
  Growth strain: DH5alpha
  Copy number: High Copy
Gene/Insert
  Gene/Insert name: EPAS1 3'UTR and wild-type miR-155 binding site
  Species: H. sapiens (human)
  Entrez Gene: EPAS1 (a.k.a. ECYT4, HIF2A, HLF, MOP2, PASD2, bHLHe73)
  Promoter: thymidine kinase (HSV-TK promoter)
  Cloning method: Restriction Enzyme; 5′ cloning site XbaI (not destroyed); 3′ cloning site NotI (not destroyed)
  Sequencing primers: 5′ chim-int-F (5'-TCTTACTGACATCCACTTTGCC-3') to confirm luciferase; 3′ EBV-rev
Terms and licenses: Academic/Nonprofit Terms; Industry Terms: Not Available to Industry
How to cite: pIS1 EPAS1 was a gift from David Bartel (Addgene plasmid # 60792 ; http://n2t.net/addgene:60792 ; RRID:Addgene_60792)
