[The description below was written by a language model from this plasmid's Addgene catalogue record and pLannotate feature annotations shown in this document.]
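Description:
pIS1 EPAS1 is a mammalian expression luciferase reporter built on the pIS1 backbone. It is designed to measure microRNA-mediated repression acting through a 3′ untranslated region. It is maintained in E. coli as a high-copy plasmid through a ColE1/pUC-type origin and is selected with ampicillin through the β-lactamase gene and its native promoter. The depositor's full sequence is 4,566 nt, consistent with a fragment of roughly 480 bp added to the 4,085 bp backbone.

The reporter unit is driven by the herpes simplex virus thymidine kinase promoter, a relatively modest constitutive promoter in mammalian cells. This is followed by a chimeric β-globin/immunoglobulin intron that promotes efficient processing and expression of the transcript, and by a T7 promoter that would permit in vitro transcription. These elements precede the Renilla luciferase coding sequence, which spans the numbering origin of the circular record. A segment of the human EPAS1 (HIF2A) 3′ UTR carrying wild-type miR-155 sites was cloned between XbaI and NotI, both of which are retained. The feature table does not annotate this insert, but the unannotated stretch between the end of the luciferase gene and the SV40 region is where it would be expected to lie. The SV40 polyadenylation signal and an adjacent large T antigen fragment are annotated on the minus strand, an orientation the record does not explain.

Because the UTR forms part of the luciferase mRNA, miR-155 binding lowers Renilla output. The plasmid therefore serves as a readout of miR-155 targeting of EPAS1, and specifically of how that repression differs between cellular contexts.
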