Features (pLannotate 1.2.2; 9 found; start..end, strand, type, name):
   1445..1566    -  polyA_signal   SV40 poly(A) signal: SV40 polyadenylation signal
   1589..1657    -  CDS            large T antigen (fragment): large T antigen from SV40 (simian virus 40)
   1699..1803    +  promoter       AmpR promoter: bla
   1804..2664    +  CDS            AmpR: β-lactamase; bla; confers resistance to ampicillin, carbenicillin, and related antibiotics
   2835..3423    +  rep_origin     ori: high-copy-number ColE1/pMB1/pBR322/pUC origin of replication
   3498..4249    +  promoter       HSV TK promoter: herpes simplex virus thymidine kinase promoter
   4319..4451    +  intron         chimeric intron: chimera between introns from human β-globin and immunoglobulin heavy chain genes
   4496..4514    +  promoter       T7 promoter: promoter for bacteriophage T7 RNA polymerase
   4524..893     +  CDS            Rluc (across the origin): luciferase from the anthozoan coelenterate Renilla reniformis (sea pansy)
>Addgene plasmid #60792 | pIS1 EPAS1 | depositor full sequence | sequence record 97802 | pIS1 EPAS1 sequence 4566 bps
TAACTGGTCCGCAGTGGTGGGCCAGATGTAAACAAATGAATGTTCTTGATTCATTTATTAATTATTATGA
TTCAGAAAAACATGCAGAAAATGCTGTTATTTTTTTACATGGTAACGCGGCCTCTTCTTATTTATGGCGA
CATGTTGTGCCACATATTGAGCCAGTAGCGCGGTGTATTATACCAGACCTTATTGGTATGGGCAAATCAG
GCAAATCTGGTAATGGTTCTTATAGGTTACTTGATCATTACAAATATCTTACTGCATGGTTTGAACTTCT
TAATTTACCAAAGAAGATCATTTTTGTCGGCCATGATTGGGGTGCTTGTTTGGCATTTCATTATAGCTAT
GAGCATCAAGATAAGATCAAAGCAATAGTTCACGCTGAAAGTGTAGTAGATGTGATTGAATCATGGGATG
AATGGCCTGATATTGAAGAAGATATTGCGTTGATCAAATCTGAAGAAGGAGAAAAAATGGTTTTGGAGAA
TAACTTCTTCGTGGAAACCATGTTGCCATCAAAAATCATGAGAAAGTTAGAACCAGAAGAATTTGCAGCA
TATCTTGAACCATTCAAAGAGAAAGGTGAAGTTCGTCGTCCAACATTATCATGGCCTCGTGAAATCCCGT
TAGTAAAAGGTGGTAAACCTGACGTTGTACAAATTGTTAGGAATTATAATGCTTATCTACGTGCAAGTGA
TGATTTACCAAAAATGTTTATTGAATCGGACCCAGGATTCTTTTCCAATGCTATTGTTGAAGGTGCCAAG
AAGTTTCCTAATACTGAATTTGTCAAAGTAAAAGGTCTTCATTTTTCGCAAGAAGATGCACCTGATGAAA
TGGGAAAATATATCAAATCGTTCGTTGAGCGAGTTCTCAAAAATGAACAATAATTCTAGGAGCTCTATAC
CGGTCTCGATATCACTACTAGTGTTCTAGACTTTGCAACTCCCTGGGTAAGAGGGACGACACCTCTGGTT
TTTCAATACCAATTACATGGAACTTTTCTGTAATGGGTACAATGAAGAAGTTTCTAAAAACACACACAAA
GCACATTGGGCCAACTATTTAGTAAGCCCGGATAGACTTATTGCCAAAAACAAAAAATAGCTTTCAAAAG
AAATTTAAGTTCTATGAGAAATTCCTTAGTCATGGTGTTGCGTAAATCATATTTTAGCTGCACGGCATTA
CCCCACACAGGGTGGCAGAACTTGAAGGGTTACTGACGTGTAAATGCTGGTATTTGATTTCCTGTGTGTG
TTGCCCTGGCATTAAGGGCATTTTACCCTTGCAGTTTTACTAAAACACTGAAAAATATTCCAAGCTTCAT
ATTAACCCTACCTGTCAACGTAACGATTTCATGAACGTTATTATATTGTCGAATTCCTACTGACAACATT
ATAACTGTATGGGAGCTTAACGCGGCCGCTTCGAGCAGACATGATAAGATACATTGATGAGTTTGGACAA
ACCACAACTAGAATGCAGTGAAAAAAATGCTTTATTTGTGAAATTTGTGATGCTATTGCTTTATTTGTAA
CCATTATAAGCTGCAATAAACAAGTTAACAACAACAATTGCATTCATTTTATGTTTCAGGTTCAGGGGGA
GGTGTGGGAGGTTTTTTAAAGCAAGTAAAACCTCTACAAATGTGGTAAAATCGATAAGGATCCAGGTGGC
ACTTTTCGGGGAAATGTGCGCGGAACCCCTATTTGTTTATTTTTCTAAATACATTCAAATATGTATCCGC
TCATGAGACAATAACCCTGATAAATGCTTCAATAATATTGAAAAAGGAAGAGTATGAGTATTCAACATTT
CCGTGTCGCCCTTATTCCCTTTTTTGCGGCATTTTGCCTTCCTGTTTTTGCTCACCCAGAAACGCTGGTG
AAAGTAAAAGATGCTGAAGATCAGTTGGGTGCACGAGTGGGTTACATCGAACTGGATCTCAACAGCGGTA
AGATCCTTGAGAGTTTTCGCCCCGAAGAACGTTTTCCAATGATGAGCACTTTTAAAGTTCTGCTATGTGG
CGCGGTATTATCCCGTATTGACGCCGGGCAAGAGCAACTCGGTCGCCGCATACACTATTCTCAGAATGAC
TTGGTTGAGTACTCACCAGTCACAGAAAAGCATCTTACGGATGGCATGACAGTAAGAGAATTATGCAGTG
CTGCCATAACCATGAGTGATAACACTGCGGCCAACTTACTTCTGACAACGATCGGAGGACCGAAGGAGCT
AACCGCTTTTTTGCACAACATGGGGGATCATGTAACTCGCCTTGATCGTTGGGAACCGGAGCTGAATGAA
GCCATACCAAACGACGAGCGTGACACCACGATGCCTGTAGCAATGGCAACAACGTTGCGCAAACTATTAA
CTGGCGAACTACTTACTCTAGCTTCCCGGCAACAATTAATAGACTGGATGGAGGCGGATAAAGTTGCAGG
ACCACTTCTGCGCTCGGCCCTTCCGGCTGGCTGGTTTATTGCTGATAAATCTGGAGCCGGTGAGCGTGGG
TCTCGCGGTATCATTGCAGCACTGGGGCCAGATGGTAAGCCCTCCCGTATCGTAGTTATCTACACGACGG
GGAGTCAGGCAACTATGGATGAACGAAATAGACAGATCGCTGAGATAGGTGCCTCACTGATTAAGCATTG
GTAACTGTCAGACCAAGTTTACTCATATATACTTTAGATTGATTTAAAACTTCATTTTTAATTTAAAAGG
ATCTAGGTGAAGATCCTTTTTGATAATCTCATGACCAAAATCCCTTAACGTGAGTTTTCGTTCCACTGAG
CGTCAGACCCCGTAGAAAAGATCAAAGGATCTTCTTGAGATCCTTTTTTTCTGCGCGTAATCTGCTGCTT
GCAAACAAAAAAACCACCGCTACCAGCGGTGGTTTGTTTGCCGGATCAAGAGCTACCAACTCTTTTTCCG
AAGGTAACTGGCTTCAGCAGAGCGCAGATACCAAATACTGTTCTTCTAGTGTAGCCGTAGTTAGGCCACC
ACTTCAAGAACTCTGTAGCACCGCCTACATACCTCGCTCTGCTAATCCTGTTACCAGTGGCTGCTGCCAG
TGGCGATAAGTCGTGTCTTACCGGGTTGGACTCAAGACGATAGTTACCGGATAAGGCGCAGCGGTCGGGC
TGAACGGGGGGTTCGTGCACACAGCCCAGCTTGGAGCGAACGACCTACACCGAACTGAGATACCTACAGC
GTGAGCTATGAGAAAGCGCCACGCTTCCCGAAGGGAGAAAGGCGGACAGGTATCCGGTAAGCGGCAGGGT
CGGAACAGGAGAGCGCACGAGGGAGCTTCCAGGGGGAAACGCCTGGTATCTTTATAGTCCTGTCGGGTTT
CGCCACCTCTGACTTGAGCGTCGATTTTTGTGATGCTCGTCAGGGGGGCGGAGCCTATGGAAAAACGCCA
GCAACGCGGCCTTTTTACGGTTCCTGGCCTTTTGCTGGCCTTTTGCTCACATGGCTCGACAGATCTAAAT
GAGTCTTCGGACCTCGCGGGGGCCGCTTAAGCGGTGGTTAGGGTTTGTCTGACGCGGGGGGAGGGGGAAG
GAACGAAACACTCTCATTCGGAGGCGGCTCGGGGTTTGGTCTTGGTGGCCACGGGCACGCAGAAGAGCGC
CGCGATCCTCTTAAGCACCCCCCCGCCCTCCGTGGAGGCGGGGGTTTGGTCGGCGGGTGGTAACTGGCGG
GCCGCTGACTCGGGCGGGTCGCGCGCCCCAGAGTGTGACCTTTTCGGTCTGCTCGCAGACCCCCGGGCGG
CGCCGCCGCGGCGGCGACGGGCTCGCTGGGTCCTAGGCTCCATGGGGACCGTATACGTGGACAGGCTCTG
GAGCATCCGCACGACTGCGGTGATATTACCGGAGACCTTCTGCGGGACGAGCCGGGTCACGCGGCTGACG
CGGAGCGTCCGTTGGGCGACAAACACCAGGACGGGGCACAGGTACACTATCTTGTCACCCGGAGGCGCGA
GGGACTGCAGGAGCTTCAGGGAGTGGCGCAGCTGCTTCATCCCCGTGGCCCGTTGCTCGCGTTTGCTGGC
GGTGTCCCCGGAAGAAATATATTTGCATGTCTTTAGTTCTATGATGACACAAACCCCGCCCAGCGTCTTG
TCATTGGCGAATTCGAACACGCAGATGCAGTCGGGGCGGCGCGGTCCCAGGTCCACTTCGCATATTAAGG
TGACGCGTGTGGCCTCGAACACCGAGCGACCCTGCAGCGACCCGCTTAAAAGCTTGATTCTTCTGACACA
ACAGTCTCGAACTTAAGCTGCAGAAGTTGGTCGTGAGGCACTGGGCAGGTAAGTATCAAGGTTACAAGAC
AGGTTTAAGGAGACCAATAGAAACTGGGCTTGTCGAGACAGAGAAGACTCTTGCGTTTCTGATAGGCACC
TATTGGTCTTACTGACATCCACTTTGCCTTTCTCTCCACAGGTGTCCACTCCCAGTTCAATTACAGCTCT
TAAGGCTAGAGTACTTAATACGACTCACTATAGGCTAGCCACCATGACTTCGAAAGTTTATGATCCAGAA
CAAAGGAAACGGATGA
