>Addgene plasmid #60792 | pIS1 EPAS1 | addgene partial sequence | sequence record 98369 | Rluc-F 5'-ccaggattcttttccaatgc-3'
GGGAAAATATATCAAATCGTTCGTTGAGCGAGTTCTCAAAAATGAACAATAATTCTAGGAGCTCTATACC
GGTCTCGATATCACTACTAGTGTTCTAGACTTTGCAACTCCCTGGGTAAGAGGGACGACACCTCTGGTTT
TTCAATACCAATTACATGGAACTTTTCTGTAATGGGTACAATGAAGAAGTTTCTAAAAACACACACAAAG
CACATTGGGCCAACTATTTAGTAAGCCCGGATAGACTTATTGCCAAAAACAAAAAATAGCTTTCAAAAGA
AATTTAAGTTCTATGAGAAATTCCTTAGTCATGGTGTTGCGTAAATCATATTTTAGCTGCACGGCATTAC
CCCACACAGGGTGGCAGAACTTGAAGGGTTACTGACGTGTAAATGCTGGTATTTGATTTCCTGTGTGTGT
TGCCCTGGCATTAAGGGCATTTTACCCTTGCAGTTTTACTAAAACACTGAAAAATATTCCAAGCTTCATA
TTAACCCTACCTGTCAACGTAACGATTTCATGAACGTTATTATATTGTCGAATTCCTACTGACAACATTA
TAACTGTATGGGAGCTTAACGCGGCCGCTTCGAGCAGACATGATAAGATACATTGATGAGTTTGGACAAA
CCACAACTAGAATGCAGTGAAA
