>Addgene plasmid #60792 | pIS1 EPAS1 | addgene partial sequence | sequence record 98450 | EBV-rev 5'-GTGGTTTGTCCAAACTCATC-3'
AGCGGCCGCGTTAAGCTCCCATACAGTTATAATGTTGTCAGTAGGAATTCGACAATATAATAACGTTCAT
GAAATCGTTACGTTGACAGGTAGGGTTAATATGAAGCTTGGAATATTTTTCAGTGTTTTAGTAAAACTGC
AAGGGTAAAATGCCCTTAATGCCAGGGCAACACACACAGGAAATCAAATACCAGCATTTACACGTCAGTA
ACCCTTCAAGTTCTGCCACCCTGTGTGGGGTAATGCCGTGCAGCTAAAATATGATTTACGCAACACCATG
ACTAAGGAATTTCTCATAGAACTTAAATTTCTTTTGAAAGCTATTTTTTGTTTTTGGCAATAAGTCTATC
CGGGCTTACTAAATAGTTGGCCCAATGTGCTTTGTGTGTGTTTTTAGAAACTTCTTCATTGTACCCATTA
CAGAAAAGTTCCATGTAATTGGTATTGAAAAACCAGAGGTGTCGTCCCTCTTACCCAGGGAGTTGCAAAG
TCTAGAACACTAGTAGTGATATCGAGACCGGTATAGAGCTCCTAGAATTATTGTTCATTTTTGAGAACTC
GCTCAACGAACGATTTGATATATTTTCCCATTTCATCAGGTGCATCTTCTTGCGAAAAATGAAGACCTTT
TACTTTGACAAATTCAGTATTAGGAAACTTCTTGGCACCTTCAACAATAGCATTGGAAAAGAATCCTGGG
TCCGATTCAATAAACATTTTTGG
